>Addgene plasmid #180756 | pET30-T7-lacO-sfGFP | addgene full sequence | sequence record 356301 | Addgene NGS Result
ACCCAATGCGACCAGATGCTCCACGCCCAGTCGCGTACCGTCTTCATGGGAGAAAATAATACTGTTGATG
GGTGTCTGGTCAGAGACATCAAGAAATAACGCCGGAACATTAGTGCAGGCAGCTTCCACAGCAATGGCAT
CCTGGTCATCCAGCGGATAGTTAATGATCAGCCCACTGACGCGTTGCGCGAGAAGATTGTGCACCGCCGC
TTTACAGGCTTCGACGCCGCTTCGTTCTACCATCGACACCACCACGCTGGCACCCAGTTGATCGGCGCGA
GATTTAATCGCCGCGACAATTTGCGACGGCGCGTGCAGGGCCAGACTGGAGGTGGCAACGCCAATCAGCA
ACGACTGTTTGCCCGCCAGTTGTTGTGCCACGCGGTTGGGAATGTAATTCAGCTCCGCCATCGCCGCTTC
CACTTTTTCCCGCGTTTTCGCAGAAACGTGGCTGGCCTGGTTCACCACGCGGGAAACGGTCTGATAAGAG
ACACCGGCATACTCTGCGACATCGTATAACGTTACTGGTTTCACATTCACCACCCTGAATTGACTCTCTT
CCGGGCGCTATCATGCCATACCGCGAAAGGTTTTGCGCCATTCGATGGTGTCCGGGATCTCGACGCTCTC
CCTTATGCGACTCCTGCATTAGGAAGCAGCCCAGTAGTAGGTTGAGGCCGTTGAGCACCGCCGCCGCAAG
GAATGGTGCATGCAAGGAGATGGCGCCCAACAGTCCCCCGGCCACGGGGCCTGCCACCATACCCACGCCG
AAACAAGCGCTCATGAGCCCGAAGTGGCGAGCCCGATCTTCCCCATCGGTGATGTCGGCGATATAGGCGC
CAGCAACCGCACCTGTGGCGCCGGTGATGCCGGCCACGATGCGTCCGGCGTAGAGGATCGAGATCGATCT
CGATCCCGCGAAATTAATACGACTCACTATAGGGGAATTGTGAGCGGATAACAATTCCCCTCTAGAAATA
ATTTTGTTTAACTTTAAGAAGGAGATATACATATGAGCAAAGGTGAAGAACTGTTTACCGGCGTTGTGCC
GATTCTGGTGGAACTGGATGGCGATGTGAACGGTCACAAATTCAGCGTGCGTGGTGAAGGTGAAGGCGAT
GCCACGATTGGCAAACTGACGCTGAAATTTATCTGCACCACCGGCAAACTGCCGGTGCCGTGGCCGACGC
TGGTGACCACCCTGACCTATGGCGTTCAGTGTTTTAGTCGCTATCCGGATCACATGAAACGTCACGATTT
CTTTAAATCTGCAATGCCGGAAGGCTATGTGCAGGAACGTACGATTAGCTTTAAAGATGATGGCAAATAT
AAAACGCGCGCCGTTGTGAAATTTGAAGGCGATACCCTGGTGAACCGCATTGAACTGAAAGGCACGGATT
TTAAAGAAGATGGCAATATCCTGGGCCATAAACTGGAATACAACTTTAATAGCCATAATGTTTATATTAC
GGCGGATAAACAGAAAAATGGCATCAAAGCGAATTTTACCGTTCGCCATAACGTTGAAGATGGCAGTGTG
CAGCTGGCAGATCATTATCAGCAGAATACCCCGATTGGTGATGGTCCGGTGCTGCTGCCGGATAATCATT
ATCTGAGCACGCAGACCGTTCTGTCTAAAGATCCGAACGAAAAAGGCACGCGGGACCACATGGTTCTGCA
CGAATATGTGAATGCGGCAGGTATTACGTGGAGCCATCCGCAGTTCGAAAAATAAGTCGACCGGCTGCTA
ACAAAGCCCGAAAGGAAGCTGAGTTGGCTGCTGCCACCGCTGAGCAATAACTAGCATAACCCCTTGGGGC
CTCTAAACGGGTCTTGAGGGGTTTTTTGCTGAAAGGAGGAACTATATCCGGATTGGCGAATGGG
[124 nt withheld, positions 1885-2008]
C
[91 nt withheld, positions 2010-2100]
A
[49 nt withheld, positions 2102-2150]
CCTTTGACGTTGGAGTCCACGTTCTTT
[37 nt withheld, positions 2178-2214]
ACCCTATCTCGGTCTATTCTTTTGATTTATAAGGGATTTTGCCGATTTCGGCCTATTGGTTAAAAAATGA
GCTGATTTAACAAAAATTTAACGCGAATTTTAACAAAATATTAACGCTTACAATTTAGGTGGCACTTTTC
GGGGAAATGTGCGCGGAACCCCTATTTGTTTATTTTTCTAAATACATTCAAATATGTATCCGCTCATGAA
TTAATTCTTAGAAAAACTCATCGAGCATCAAATGAAACTGCAATTTATTCATATCAGGATTATCAATACC
ATATTTTTGAAAAAGCCGTTTCTGTAATGAAGGAGAAAACTCACCGAGGCAGTTCCATAGGATGGCAAGA
TCCTGGTATCGGTCTGCGATTCCGACTCGTCCAACATCAATACAACCTATTAATTTCCCCTCGTCAAAAA
TAAGGTTATCAAGTGAGAAATCACCATGAGTGACGACTGAATCCGGTGAGAATGGCAAAAGTTTATGCAT
TTCTTTCCAGACTTGTTCAACAGGCCAGCCATTACGCTCGTCATCAAAATCACTCGCATCAACCAAACCG
TTATTCATTCGTGATTGCGCCTGAGCGAGACGAAATACGCGATCGCTGTTAAAAGGACAATTACAAACAG
GAATCGAATGCAACCGGCGCAGGAACACTGCCAGCGCATCAACAATATTTTCACCTGAATCAGGATATTC
TTCTAATACCTGGAATGCTGTTTTCCCGGGGATCGCAGTGGTGAGTAACCATGCATCATCAGGAGTACGG
ATAAAATGCTTGATGGTCGGAAGAGGCATAAATTCCGTCAGCCAGTTTAGTCTGACCATCTCATCTGTAA
CATCATTGGCAACGCTACCTTTGCCATGTTTCAGAAACAACTCTGGCGCATCGGGCTTCCCATACAATCG
ATAGATTGTCGCACCTGATTGCCCGACATTATCGCGAGCCCATTTATACCCATATAAATCAGCATCCATG
TTGGAATTTAATCGCGGCCTAGAGCAAGACGTTTCCCGTTGAATATGGCTCATAACACCCCTTGTATTAC
TGTTTATGTAAGCAGACAGTTTTATTGTTCATGACCAAAATCCCTTAACGTGAGTTTTCGTTCCACTGAG
CGTCAGACCCCGTAGAAAAGATCAAAGGATCTTCTTGAGATCCTTTTTTTCTGCGCGTAATCTGCTGCTT
GCAAACAAAAAAACCACCGCTACCAGCGGTGGTTTGTTTGCCGGATCAAGAGCTACCAACTCTTTTTCCG
AAGGTAACTGGCTTCAGCAGAGCGCAGATACCAAATACTGTCCTTCTAGTGTAGCCGTAGTTAGGCCACC
ACTTCAAGAACTCTGTAGCACCGCCTACATACCTCGCTCTGCTAATCCTGTTACCAGTGGCTGCTGCCAG
TGGCGATAAGTCGTGTCTTACCGGGTTGGACTCAAGACGATAGTTACCGGATAAGGCGCAGCGGTCGGGC
TGAACGGGGGGTTCGTGCACACAGCCCAGCTTGGAGCGAACGACCTACACCGAACTGAGATACCTACAGC
GTGAGCTATGAGAAAGCGCCACGCTTCCCGAAGGGAGAAAGGCGGACAGGTATCCGGTAAGCGGCAGGGT
CGGAACAGGAGAGCGCACGAGGGAGCTTCCAGGGGGAAACGCCTGGTATCTTTATAGTCCTGTCGGGTTT
CGCCACCTCTGACTTGAGCGTCGATTTTTGTGATGCTCGTCAGGGGGGCGGAGCCTATGGAAAAACGCCA
GCAACGCGGCCTTTTTACGGTTCCTGGCCTTTTGCTGGCCTTTTGCTCACATGTTCTTTCCTGCGTTATC
CCCTGATTCTGTGGATAACCGTATTACCGCCTTTGAGTGAGCTGATACCGCTCGCCGCAGCCGAACGACC
GAGCGCAGCGAGTCAGTGAGCGAGGAAGCGGAAGAGCGCCTGATGCGGTATTTTCTCCTTACGCATCTGT
GCGGTATTTCACACCGCAATGGTGCACTCTCAGTACAATCTGCTCTGATGCCGCATAGTTAAGCCAGTAT
ACACTCCGCTATCGCTACGTGACTGGGTCATGGCTGCGCCCCGACACCCGCCAACACCCGCTGACGCGCC
CTGACGGGCTTGTCTGCTCCCGGCATCCGCTTACAGACAAGCTGTGACCGTCTCCGGGAGCTGCATGTGT
CAGAGGTTTTCACCGTCATCACCGAAACGCGCGAGGCAGCTGCGGTAAAGCTCATCAGCGTGGTCGTGAA
GCGATTCACAGATGTCTGCCTGTTCATCCGCGTCCAGCTCGTTGAGTTTCTCCAGAAGCGTTAATGTCTG
GCTTCTGATAAAGCGGGCCATGTTAAGGGCGGTTTTTTCCTGTTTGGTCACTGATGCCTCCGTGTAAGGG
GGATTTCTGTTCATGGGGGTAATGATACCGATGAAACGAGAGAGGATGCTCACGATACGGGTTACTGATG
ATGAACATGCCCGGTTACTGGAACGTTGTGAGGGTAAACAACTGGCGGTATGGATGCGGCGGGACCAGAG
AAAAATCACTCAGGGTCAATGCCAGCGCTTCGTTAATACAGATGTAGGTGTTCCACAGGGTAGCCAGCAG
CATCCTGCGATGCAGATCCGGAACATAATGGTGCAGGGCGCTGACTTCCGCGTTTCCAGACTTTACGAAA
CACGGAAACCGAAGACCATTCATGTTGTTGCTCAGGTCGCAGACGTTTTGCAGCAGCAGTCGCTTCACGT
TCGCTCGCGTATCGGTGATTCATTCTGCTAACCAGTAAGGCAACCCCGCCAGCCTAGCCGGGTCCTCAAC
GACAGGAGCACGATCATGCGCACCCGTGGGGCCGCCATGCCGGCGATAATGGCCTGCTTCTCGCCGAAAC
GTTTGGTGGCGGGACCAGTGACGAAGGCTTGAGCGAGGGCGTGCAAGATTCCGAATACCGCAAGCGACAG
GCCGATCATCGTCGCGCTCCAGCGAAAGCGGTCCTCGCCGAAAATGACCCAGAGCGCTGCCGGCACCTGT
CCTACGAGTTGCATGATAAAGAAGACAGTCATAAGTGCGGCGACGATAGTCATGCCCCGCGCCCACCGGA
AGGAGCTGACTGGGTTGAAGGCTCTCAAGGGCATCGGTCGAGATCCCGGTGCCTAATGAGTGAGCTAACT
TACATTAATTGCGTTGCGCTCACTGCCCGCTTTCCAGTCGGGAAACCTGTCGTGCCAGCTGCATTAATGA
ATCGGCCAACGCGCGGGGAGAGGCGGTTTGCGTATTGGGCGCCAGGGTGGTTTTTCTTTTCACCAGTGAG
ACGGGCAACAGCTGATTGCCCTTCACCGCCTGGCCCTGAGAGAGTTGCAGCAAGCGGTCCACGCTGGTTT
GCCCCAGCAGGCGAAAATCCTGTTTGATGGTGGTTAACGGCGGGATATAACATGAGCTGTCTTCGGTATC
GTCGTATCCCACTACCGAGATGTCCGCACCAACGCGCAGCCCGGACTCGGTAATGGCGCGCATTGCGCCC
AGCGCCATCTGATCGTTGGCAACCAGCATCGCAGTGGGAACGATGCCCTCATTCAGCATTTGCATGGTTT
GTTGAAAACCGGACATGGCACTCCAGTCGCCTTCCCGTTCCGCTATCGGCTGAATTTGATTGCGAGTGAG
ATATTTATGCCAGCCAGCCAGACGCAGACGCGCCGAGACAGAACTTAATGGGCCCGCTAACAGCGCGATT
TGCTGGTG
Features (pLannotate 1.2.2; 19 found; start..end, strand, type, name):
    535..612     -  promoter       lacI promoter: lacI
    620..899     -  CDS            TcR (fragment): tetracycline efflux protein; tet; confers resistance to tetracycline
    925..943     +  promoter       T7 promoter: promoter for bacteriophage T7 RNA polymerase
    944..968     +  protein_bind   lac operator: The lac repressor binds to the lac operator to inhibit transcription in E. coli. This inhibition can be relieved by adding lactose or isopropyl-β-D-thiogalactopyranoside (IPTG). lac repressor encoded by lacI
    983..1005    +  RBS            RBS: efficient ribosome binding site from bacteriophage T7 gene 10 (Olins and Rangwala, 1989)
   1013..1708    +  CDS            Superfolder GFP: Superfolder GFP is a basic (constitutively fluorescent) green fluorescent protein published in 2005, derived from Aequorea victoria. It is reported to be a very rapidly-maturing weak dimer.
   1709..1731    +  CDS            Strep-Tag II (fragment): peptide that binds Strep-Tactin®, an engineered form of streptavidin
   1744..1793    +  CDS            SET1 (fragment): solubility-enhancement tag derived from T7 phage gene 10B
   1801..1848    +  terminator     T7 terminator: transcription terminator for bacteriophage T7 RNA polymerase
   1885..2313    +  rep_origin     f1 ori (sequence partly withheld): f1 bacteriophage origin of replication; arrow indicates direction of (+) strand synthesis
   2366..2423    +  promoter       AmpR promoter (fragment): bla
   2432..3247    -  CDS            KanR: aminoglycoside phosphotransferase; aph(3')-Ia; confers resistance to kanamycin in bacteria or G418 (Geneticin®) in eukaryotes
   3369..3957    +  rep_origin     ori: high-copy-number ColE1/pMB1/pBR322/pUC origin of replication
   4143..4282    -  misc_feature   bom: basis of mobility region from pBR322
   4384..4575    -  CDS            rop: Rop protein, which maintains plasmids at low copy number; rop
   4592..4972    +  CDS            YPB1_ECOLX: Protein predicted: Swiss-Prot protein existence level 4. From Escherichia coli.
   5044..5335    -  CDS            TcR (fragment): tetracycline efflux protein; tet; confers resistance to tetracycline
   5350..5371    -  protein_bind   CAP binding site: CAP binding activates transcription in the presence of cAMP. E. coli catabolite activator protein
   5384..534     -  CDS            lacI (across the origin): lac repressor; lacI; The lac repressor binds to the lac operator to inhibit transcription in E. coli. This inhibition can be relieved by adding lactose or isopropyl-β-D-thiogalactopyranoside (IPTG).
