[The description below was written by a language model from this plasmid's Addgene catalogue record and pLannotate feature annotations shown in this document.]
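Description:
pET30-T7-lacO-sfGFP is a bacterial expression plasmid built on the pET30a backbone, in which part of the multiple cloning site and the vector's N-terminal His tag were removed so that superfolder GFP could be placed between the BglII site and the T7 terminator. It is propagated in E. coli under kanamycin selection (KanR, an aminoglycoside phosphotransferase). It replicates from a pBR322/ColE1-type origin accompanied by the bom region and the rop gene, which keeps copy number low, consistent with the low-copy designation in the record. An f1 origin is also present. The short tetracycline-resistance fragments and an AmpR promoter fragment in the annotation appear to be backbone remnants rather than functional markers.

The expression cassette consists of a T7 promoter immediately followed by a lac operator, the strong ribosome binding site from T7 gene 10, the sfGFP coding sequence and the T7 terminator. A plasmid-borne lacI gene with its own promoter supplies lac repressor, so transcription by T7 RNA polymerase is held off at the operator and relieved by IPTG or lactose. The record is inconsistent about the C-terminal tag. The purpose and backbone notes call it an S-tag, whereas the tag field lists a strep tag and the sequence annotation detects a Strep-Tag II fragment directly after sfGFP, which favours the Strep-tag reading. The sfGFP insert was derived from pJL1-sfGFP. The associated publication concerns characterizing and improving pET vectors for cell-free expression, so this construct probably serves as a fluorescent reporter for assessing T7-lacO-driven output in such systems.
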