Addgene plasmid #180756: pET30-T7-lacO-sfGFP
Purpose: pET30 vector missing N-terminal His tag with sfGFP-S-tag inserted between the Bgl II and T7 terminator
Depositing lab: Michael Black. Depositing organization: California Polytechnic State University, San Luis Obispo. Publication: Characterizing and Improving pET Vectors for Cell-free Expression. Jew K, Smith PEJ, So B, Kasman J, Oza JP, Black MW. Front Bioeng Biotechnol. 2022 Jun 23;10:895069. doi: 10.3389/fbioe.2022.895069. eCollection 2022. PubMed 35814024.
Backbone
  Vector backbone: pET30a
  Backbone manufacturer: EMD Biosciences
  Backbone size w/o insert (bp): 5207
  Total vector size (bp): 5936
  Modifications to backbone: Removed portion of the MCS and N-terminal His tag to insert sfGFP with C-terminal S-tag
  Vector type: Bacterial Expression
Growth in bacteria
  Bacterial resistance: Kanamycin, 50 μg/mL
  Growth temperature: 37°C
  Growth strain: DH5alpha
  Copy number: Low Copy
Gene/Insert
  Gene/Insert name: superfolder green fluorescent protein (alt name: sfGFP)
  Insert size (bp): 729
  Tag / fusion protein: strep tag (C terminal on insert)
Resource information
  A portion of this plasmid was derived from a plasmid made by: derived from pJL1-sfGFP, a gift from Michael Jewett (Addgene plasmid # 102634)
Terms and licenses: Academic/Nonprofit Terms; Industry Terms: Not Available to Industry
How to cite: pET30-T7-lacO-sfGFP was a gift from Michael Black (Addgene plasmid # 180756 ; http://n2t.net/addgene:180756 ; RRID:Addgene_180756)
